Addgene plasmid #27949: pUT1676-HQ858867
Depositing lab: John Gray & Erich Grotewold. Depositing organization: University of Toledo. Publication: GRASSIUS: a platform for comparative regulatory genomics across the grasses. Yilmaz A, Nishiyama MY Jr, Fuentes BG, Souza GM, Janies D, Gray J, Grotewold E. Plant Physiol. 2009 Jan;149(1):171-80. doi: 10.1104/pp.108.128579. Epub 2008 Nov 5. PubMed 18987217.
Backbone
  Vector backbone: pENTR/SD
  Backbone manufacturer: Invitrogen
  Backbone size w/o insert (bp): 2601
  Vector type: Entry vector
Growth in bacteria
  Bacterial resistance: Kanamycin, 50 μg/mL
  Growth temperature: 37°C
  Growth strain: DH5alpha
  Growth instructions: E. coli Top10 (Invitrogen)
  Copy number: Low Copy
Gene/Insert
  Gene/Insert name: bHLH transcription factor encoded by Os03g0797600 LOC_Os03g58330
  Species: Oryza sativa (rice)
  Insert size (bp): 882
  GenBank ID: HQ858867
  Cloning method: Restriction Enzyme
  Sequencing primers: 5′ M13 For; 3′ M13 Rev
Terms and licenses: Academic/Nonprofit Terms; Industry Terms: Not Available to Industry
Depositor comments: This CDS was amplified using PCR from a full length cDNA template from the OSIIEa, OSIIEb, and OSJNEa thru OSJNEf full length cDNA libraries generated by the Guoliang Wang lab at Ohio State University. The PCR product omitted the stop codon. The PCR product was cloned into a Gateway pENTR/SD entry vector. Further information on this gene may be obtained at www.grassius.org using the Genbank number. (The second half of the plasmid name is the Genbank Number for the sequence of the insert)
How to cite: pUT1676-HQ858867 was a gift from John Gray & Erich Grotewold (Addgene plasmid # 27949 ; http://n2t.net/addgene:27949 ; RRID:Addgene_27949)
