[The description below was written by a language model from this plasmid's Addgene catalogue record and pLannotate feature annotations shown in this document.]
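Description:
pUT1676-HQ858867 is a Gateway entry clone built on the Invitrogen pENTR/SD backbone (2,601 bp without insert; the full depositor sequence is 3,483 nt). It is maintained in E. coli under kanamycin selection through an aph(3')-Ia resistance gene. Replication relies on a ColE1/pUC-type origin, which the feature annotation calls high-copy although the catalogue entry lists the plasmid as low copy. rrnB T1 and T2 transcription terminators lie upstream of the cloning region and shield it from read-through transcription. Short lacI and lacZα fragments are annotated in the same stretch and appear to be backbone remnants.

The insert is the 882 bp coding sequence of a rice (Oryza sativa) basic helix-loop-helix transcription factor encoded by Os03g0797600 / LOC_Os03g58330. It was PCR-amplified from a full-length cDNA library template. The automated annotation labels this ORF as a fragment of Arabidopsis UNE12 (bHLH59), which reflects sequence similarity to a related plant bHLH protein, not the actual source of the gene. The CDS sits between attL1 and attL2 and is preceded by the bacteriophage T7 gene 10 ribosome binding site characteristic of the "SD" entry vectors, which supports translation in bacterial destination vectors. A T7 promoter lies just outside attL2 on the opposite strand.

The stop codon was deliberately omitted, so LR Clonase recombination into attR destination vectors can generate C-terminal fusions to tags or reporters. The entry clone has no promoter of its own to drive expression of the ORF. It belongs to a collection of grass transcription factor ORF clones tied to a comparative regulatory genomics resource, and serves as a shuttle for moving this bHLH gene into expression or interaction-assay vectors.
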