Features (pLannotate 1.2.2; 11 found; start..end, strand, type, name):
      1..100     +  protein_bind   attL1: mutant version of attL; recombination site for the Gateway® LR reaction LR Clonase™
    112..132     +  RBS            RBS: efficient ribosome binding site from bacteriophage T7 gene 10 (Olins and Rangwala, 1989)
    142..1020    +  CDS            UNE12 (fragment): UNE12_ARATH - Also known as BHLH59, EN93. Experimental evidence at protein level: Swiss-Prot protein existence level 1. Required for ovule fertilization. From Arabidopsis thaliana (Mouse-ear cress).
   1040..1139    -  protein_bind   attL2: mutant version of attL; recombination site for the Gateway® LR reaction LR Clonase™
   1157..1175    -  promoter       T7 promoter: promoter for bacteriophage T7 RNA polymerase
   1309..2118    +  CDS            KanR: aminoglycoside phosphotransferase; aph(3')-Ia; confers resistance to kanamycin in bacteria or G418 (Geneticin®) in eukaryotes
   2265..2853    +  rep_origin     ori: high-copy-number ColE1/pMB1/pBR322/pUC origin of replication
   3036..3128    +  CDS            lacI (fragment): lac repressor; lacI; The lac repressor binds to the lac operator to inhibit transcription in E. coli. This inhibition can be relieved by adding lactose or isopropyl-β-D-thiogalactopyranoside (IPTG).
   3183..3210    -  terminator     rrnB T2 terminator: transcription terminator T2 from the E. coli rrnB gene
   3342..3385    +  terminator     rrnB T1 terminator: Escherichia coli rrnB; transcription terminator T1 from the E. coli rrnB gene
   3432..3468    -  CDS            lacZα (fragment): LacZα fragment of β-galactosidase; lacZ fragment
>Addgene plasmid #27949 | pUT1676-HQ858867 | depositor full sequence | sequence record 13223 | Author sequence
CAAATAATGATTTTATTTTGACTGATAGTGACCTGTTCGTTGCAACAAATTGATGAGCAATGCTTTTTTA
TAATGCCAACTTTGTACAAAAAAGCAGGCTCCGCGGCCGCCTTGTTTAACTTTAAGAAGGAGCCCTTCAC
CATGGCCGGGCAGCAGCCGCAGCAGCAGGGCCCACCGGAGGACGACTTTTTCGACCAGTTCTTCTCCCTG
ACCAGCTCCTTCCCTGGCGCCGCGCCGGGCGGCCGCGCCGCCGGTGACCAGCCCTTCTCCCTCGCGCTCA
GCCTCGACGCCGCCGCGGCGGCCGAGGCGTCCGGGAGCGGGAAGAGGCTCGGGGTCGGCGATGACGCCGA
GGGTGGCGGCAGCAAGGCGGATCGGGAGACCGTGCAGCTCACCGGACTCTTCCCGCCGGTGTTCGGCGGC
GGCGGCGTGCAGCCGCCGAACCTCCGCCCCACCCCGCCTACCCAGGTGTTCCACCCGCAGCAGTCGAAGC
AGGGCGGAGCAGCCGTCGGGCCGCAGCCGCCGGCGCCGAGGCCGAAGGTGCGAGCGCGGCGTGGGCAGGC
GACCGACCCCCACAGCATCGCGGAGAGGCTAAGAAGAGAGAGAATAGCAGAAAGGATGAGGGCCCTACAG
GAATTGGTCCCCAATACAAACAAGACAGATAGGGCAGCTATGCTAGATGAGATCCTTGATTATGTGAAAT
TCCTGAGGCTGCAAGTAAAGGTTTTAAGCATTAGCAGGCTGGGTGGCGCGGGTGCTGTTGCACAGCTGGT
TGCTGATATTCCACTTTCAGTTAAGGGGGAAGCAAGCGATAGTGGGGGCAACCAACAGATTTGGGAAAAG
TGGTCAACGGATGGCACAGAAAGACAGGTAGCGAAGCTGATGGAAGAAGACATCGGGGCAGCGATGCAAT
TTCTCCAATCCAAAGCACTCTGCATGATGCCAATCTCGCTCGCCATGGCAATCTATGACACACAACAAAC
ACAGGATGGACAACCAGTGAAGCACGAACCCAACACTCCTTCCAAGGGTGGGCGCGCCGACCCAGCTTTC
TTGTACAAAGTTGGCATTATAAGAAAGCATTGCTTATCAATTTGTTGCAACGAACAGGTCACTATCAGTC
AAAATAAAATCATTATTTGCCATCCAGCTGATATCCCCTATAGTGAGTCGTATTACATGGTCATAGCTGT
TTCCTGGCAGCTCTGGCCCGTGTCTCAAAATCTCTGATGTTACATTGCACAAGATAAAAATATATCATCA
TGAACAATAAAACTGTCTGCTTACATAAACAGTAATACAAGGGGTGTTATGAGCCATATTCAACGGGAAA
CGTCGAGGCCGCGATTAAATTCCAACATGGATGCTGATTTATATGGGTATAAATGGGCTCGCGATAATGT
CGGGCAATCAGGTGCGACAATCTATCGCTTGTATGGGAAGCCCGATGCGCCAGAGTTGTTTCTGAAACAT
GGCAAAGGTAGCGTTGCCAATGATGTTACAGATGAGATGGTCAGACTAAACTGGCTGACGGAATTTATGC
CTCTTCCGACCATCAAGCATTTTATCCGTACTCCTGATGATGCATGGTTACTCACCACTGCGATCCCCGG
AAAAACAGCATTCCAGGTATTAGAAGAATATCCTGATTCAGGTGAAAATATTGTTGATGCGCTGGCAGTG
TTCCTGCGCCGGTTGCATTCGATTCCTGTTTGTAATTGTCCTTTTAACAGCGATCGCGTATTTCGTCTCG
CTCAGGCGCAATCACGAATGAATAACGGTTTGGTTGATGCGAGTGATTTTGATGACGAGCGTAATGGCTG
GCCTGTTGAACAAGTCTGGAAAGAAATGCATAAACTTTTGCCATTCTCACCGGATTCAGTCGTCACTCAT
GGTGATTTCTCACTTGATAACCTTATTTTTGACGAGGGGAAATTAATAGGTTGTATTGATGTTGGACGAG
TCGGAATCGCAGACCGATACCAGGATCTTGCCATCCTATGGAACTGCCTCGGTGAGTTTTCTCCTTCATT
ACAGAAACGGCTTTTTCAAAAATATGGTATTGATAATCCTGATATGAATAAATTGCAGTTTCATTTGATG
CTCGATGAGTTTTTCTAATCAGAATTGGTTAATTGGTTGTAACACTGGCAGAGCATTACGCTGACTTGAC
GGGACGGCGCAAGCTCATGACCAAAATCCCTTAACGTGAGTTACGCGTCGTTCCACTGAGCGTCAGACCC
CGTAGAAAAGATCAAAGGATCTTCTTGAGATCCTTTTTTTCTGCGCGTAATCTGCTGCTTGCAAACAAAA
AAACCACCGCTACCAGCGGTGGTTTGTTTGCCGGATCAAGAGCTACCAACTCTTTTTCCGAAGGTAACTG
GCTTCAGCAGAGCGCAGATACCAAATACTGTCCTTCTAGTGTAGCCGTAGTTAGGCCACCACTTCAAGAA
CTCTGTAGCACCGCCTACATACCTCGCTCTGCTAATCCTGTTACCAGTGGCTGCTGCCAGTGGCGATAAG
TCGTGTCTTACCGGGTTGGACTCAAGACGATAGTTACCGGATAAGGCGCAGCGGTCGGGCTGAACGGGGG
GTTCGTGCACACAGCCCAGCTTGGAGCGAACGACCTACACCGAACTGAGATACCTACAGCGTGAGCATTG
AGAAAGCGCCACGCTTCCCGAAGGGAGAAAGGCGGACAGGTATCCGGTAAGCGGCAGGGTCGGAACAGGA
GAGCGCACGAGGGAGCTTCCAGGGGGAAACGCCTGGTATCTTTATAGTCCTGTCGGGTTTCGCCACCTCT
GACTTGAGCGTCGATTTTTGTGATGCTCGTCAGGGGGGCGGAGCCTATGGAAAAACGCCAGCAACGCGGC
CTTTTTACGGTTCCTGGCCTTTTGCTGGCCTTTTGCTCACATGTTCTTTCCTGCGTTATCCCCTGATTCT
GTGGATAACCGTATTACCGCCTTTGAGTGAGCTGATACCGCTCGCCGCAGCCGAACGACCGAGCGCAGCG
AGTCAGTGAGCGAGGAAGCGGAAGAGCGCCCAATACGCAAACCGCCTCTCCCCGCGCGTTGGCCGATTCA
TTAATGCAGCTGGCACGACAGGTTTCCCGACTGGAAAGCGGGCAGTGAGCGCAACGCAATTAATACGCGT
ACCGCTAGCCAGGAAGAGTTTGTAGAAACGCAAAAAGGCCATCCGTCAGGATGGCCTTCTGCTTAGTTTG
ATGCCTGGCAGTTTATGGCGGGCGTCCTGCCCGCCACCCTCCGGGCCGTTGCTTCACAACGTTCAAATCC
GCTCCCGGCGGATTTGTCCTACTCAGGAGAGCGTTCACCGACAAACAACAGATAAAACGAAAGGCCCAGT
CTTCCGACTGAGCCTTTCGTTTTATTTGATGCCTGGCAGTTCCCTACTCTCGCGTTAACGCTAGCATGGA
TGTTTTCCCAGTCACGACGTTGTAAAACGACGGCCAGTCTTAAGCTCGGGCCC
