>Addgene plasmid #27949 | pUT1676-HQ858867 | addgene partial sequence | sequence record 34240 | 27949 with M13pUC-fwd
ATGATTTTATTTTGACTGATAGTGACCTGTTCGTTGCAACAAATTGATGAGCAATGCTTTTTTATAATGC
CAACTTTGTACAAAAAAGCAGGCTCCGCGGCCGCCTTGTTTAACTTTAAGAAGGAGCCCTTCACCATGGC
CGGGCAGCAGCCGCAGCAGCAGGGCCCACCGGAGGACGACTTTTTCGACCAGTTCTTCTCCCTGACCAGC
TCCTTCCCTGGCGCCGCGCCGGGCGGCCGCGCCGCCGGTGACCAGCCCTTCTCCCTCGCGCTCAGCCTCG
ACGCCGCCGCGGCGGCCGAGGCGTCCGGGAGCGGGAAGAGGCTCGGGGTCGGCGATGACGCCGAGGGTGG
CGGCAGCAAGGCGGATCGGGAGACCGTGCAGCTCACCGGACTCTTCCCGCCGGTGTTCGGCGGCGGCGGC
GTGCAGCCGCGAACCTCCGCCCCACCCCGCCTACCCAGGTGTTCCAC
